Addgene plasmid #199382: pSiM3
Purpose: Encodes dual cistronic membrane localized jGCaMP7s and mScarlet-I optimized for C. elegans expression
Depositing lab: Hang Lu. Depositing organization: Georgia Institute of Technology.
Backbone
  Vector backbone: pDSP1
  Vector type: Bacterial Expression
Growth in bacteria
  Bacterial resistance: Kanamycin, 50 μg/mL
  Growth temperature: 37°C
  Growth strain: NEB Stable
  Copy number: High Copy
Gene/Insert
  Gene/Insert name: jGCaMP7s::ras-2CAAX::SL2::mScarlet-I::ras-2CAAX
  Species: C. elegans (nematode)
  Mutation: no mutations, except added subcellular localization sequences
  Cloning method: Gibson Cloning
Terms and licenses: Academic/Nonprofit Terms; Industry Terms: Not Available to Industry
How to cite: pSiM3 was a gift from Hang Lu (Addgene plasmid # 199382 ; http://n2t.net/addgene:199382 ; RRID:Addgene_199382)
