[The description below was written by a language model from this plasmid's Addgene catalogue record and pLannotate feature annotations shown in this document.]
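Description:
pSiM3 is a 5.2 kb high-copy bacterial plasmid built on the pDSP1 backbone that carries a promoterless, C. elegans-optimized bicistronic reporter cassette. It is propagated in E. coli through a ColE1/pUC-type origin and selected with kanamycin; the aminoglycoside phosphotransferase gene is annotated as being driven by the cat promoter. Small remnants of lacZα and rop are also detected, but these are short fragments and not functional units. Although catalogued as a bacterial expression vector, the payload is intended for the nematode, and bacteria serve only for maintenance.

The insert, assembled by Gibson cloning, is jGCaMP7s::ras-2CAAX::SL2::mScarlet-I::ras-2CAAX. The first cistron encodes the green genetically encoded calcium indicator jGCaMP7s (the automated annotation labels it GCaMP2, the closest family member in its database). An SL2 trans-splicing intergenic region follows, which in C. elegans allows a downstream open reading frame to be processed from the same operon-like transcript and translated separately. The second cistron encodes the red fluorescent protein mScarlet-I. It is annotated as two fragments separated by a short gap, which may reflect a synthetic intron of the kind often used in worm-optimized genes, though the record does not say so. Both proteins bear a ras-2 CAAX motif, a prenylation signal that tethers them to the membrane. A tbb-2 terminator closes the cassette.

No promoter is annotated or stated upstream of the cassette, so a tissue-specific promoter presumably has to be supplied by further cloning. The design suits ratiometric calcium imaging, with membrane-localized mScarlet-I as a calcium-independent reference for the jGCaMP7s signal.
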