Features (pLannotate 1.2.2; 9 found; start..end, strand, type, name):
     53..69      -  CDS            lacZα (fragment): LacZα fragment of β-galactosidase; lacZ fragment
    185..1684    +  CDS            GCaMP2: GCaMP2 is a basic (constitutively fluorescent) green fluorescent protein published in 2006, derived from Aequorea victoria.
   1966..2448    +  CDS            mScarlet-I (fragment): mScarlet-I is a basic (constitutively fluorescent) red fluorescent protein published in 2016, derived from synthetic construct. It is reported to be a rapidly-maturing monomer with moderate acid sensitivity.
   2493..2879    +  CDS            mScarlet-I (fragment): mScarlet-I is a basic (constitutively fluorescent) red fluorescent protein published in 2016, derived from synthetic construct. It is reported to be a rapidly-maturing monomer with moderate acid sensitivity.
   2916..3239    +  terminator     tbb-2 terminator: tbb-2; transcription terminator for the C. elegans tubulin beta-2 gene
   3397..3985    -  rep_origin     ori: high-copy-number ColE1/pMB1/pBR322/pUC origin of replication
   4156..4971    -  CDS            KanR: aminoglycoside phosphotransferase; aph(3')-Ia; confers resistance to kanamycin in bacteria or G418 (Geneticin®) in eukaryotes
   4972..5074    -  promoter       cat promoter: promoter of the E. coli cat gene encoding chloramphenicol acetyltransferase
   5169..35      +  CDS            rop (fragment) (across the origin): Rop protein, which maintains plasmids at low copy number; rop
>Addgene plasmid #199382 | pSiM3 | addgene full sequence | sequence record 391043 | Addgene NGS Result
TCGCGCGTTTCGGTGATGACGGTGAAAACCTCTGACACATGCAGCTCCCGGAGTAAAACGACGGCCAGTT
TATCTAGTCAGCTTGATTCTAGCTGATCGTGGACCGGAAGGTGAGCCAGTGAGTTGATTGCAGTCCAGTT
ACGCTGGAGTCTGAGGCTCGTCCTGAATGATATGCGGCCGCATGGGATCCCACCACCACCACCACCACGG
AATGGCCTCTATGACCGGAGGACAACAAATGGGACGCGACCTTTACGATGACGACGACAAGGACCTTGCT
ACCATGGTTGATTCTTCTCGCCGCAAGTGGAACAAGACTGGACATGCTGTCCGTGTCATCGGACGTCTTT
CCTCCCTTGAGAACGTTTACATCAAGGCTGATAAGCAAAAGAACGGAATTAAGGCTAACTTCCATATCCG
TCACAACATCGAAGATGGAGGAGTCCAACTTGCTTACCATTACCAACAAAACACTCCAATCGGAGATGGA
CCAGTTCTTCTTCCAGATAACCACTACCTTTCCGTTCAATCCAAGCTCTCTAAGGTAAGTTTAAACATAT
ATATACTAACTAACCCTGATTATTTAAATTTTCAGGATCCAAACGAGAAGCGTGACCACATGGTCCTTCT
TGAGTTCGTCACCGCTGCTGGAATCACCCTTGGAATGGATGAGCTTTATAAGGGAGGAACTGGAGGATCT
ATGGTTTCTAAGGGAGAGGAGCTTTTCACTGGAGTTGTCCCAATCCTTGTCGAGCTTGATGGAGATGTTA
ACGGACACAAGTTCTCTGTTTCTGGAGAGGGAGAGGGAGACGCTACCTACGGAAAGCTTACTCTTAAGTT
CATCTGCACTACTGGAAAGCTTCCAGTTCCATGGCCAACCCTTGTTACCACCCTTACTTACGGAGTTCAA
TGCTTCTCTCGTTACCCAGATCATATGAAGCAACATGATTTCTTCAAGTCTGCTATGCCAGAGGGATACA
TCCAAGAGCGTACTATCTTCTTCAAGGTAAGTTTAAACAGTTCGGTACTAACTAACCATACATATTTAAA
TTTTCAGGATGATGGAAACTACAAGACCCGTGCTGAGGTTAAGTTCGAGGGAGATACCCTTGTTAACCGT
ATCGAGCTTAAGGGAATCGATTTCAAGGAAGATGGAAACATCCTTGGACATAAGCTTGAGTACAACCTTC
CAGATCAACTTACCGAGGAACAAATCGCTGAGTTCAAGGAGCTTTTCTCCCTTTTCGATAAGGATGGAGA
CGGAACTATCACTACCAAGGTAAGTTTTCTAGAGACCTTTACTAACTAACTAGGTCTCATAGATTTTCAG
GAGCTTGGAACCGTTATGCGTTCCCTTGGACAAAACCCAACTGAGGCTGAGCTTCAAGATATGATCAACG
AGGTTGACGCTGATGGAGATGGAACTATCGATTTCCCAGAGTTCCTTACTATGATGGCTCGCAAGATGAA
GTACCGCGATACTGAGGAGGAGATCCGCGAGGCTTTCGGAGTCTTCGACAAGGACGGAAACGGATACATT
TCCGCTGCTGAGCTCCGTCACGTTATGACTAACCTCGGAGAGAAGCTTACCGACGAGGAGGTCGACGAGA
TGATCCGTGAGGCTGATATCGACGGAGACGGACAAGTTAACTACGAGGAGTTCGTTCAAATGATGACTGC
CAAGAAACGAAAGGATAAGGGAAAATGTTTAATTTCCTAAGCTGTCTCATCCTACTTTCACCTAGTTAAC
TGCTTGTCTTAAAATCTATGCTTCTCTTTAGTATCTAAAATTTTCCTAGAAGCTTACAAGTATATAAATG
GTCTCTTCTCAATAAAGGTTGTATATTTATTCATCTTATTGAATCTGCCATTTCCTCGTTTTTGCGAGTT
TATATACCTTCCAATTTTCTTTCTATTGTATTTTCAACTTCTAATTTTAATTCAGGGAAACTGCTTCAAC
GCATCATGGTTTCCAAGGGAGAGGCTGTTATCAAGGAATTCATGACTTACGAACTTATCAAGGAGTTTAT
GCGCTTTAAGGTTCACATGGAAGGATCTATGAACGGACACGAATTCGAAATCGAAGGAGAAGGAGAAGGA
CGTCCATACGAGGGAACTCAAACTGCTAAGCTTAAGGTAAGTTTATCTAAAAAGTTTTTCATTCAAAATG
TGTAAAAATTCATTTAAAATAACCCAAAAATCATTAATCCTCGATATTTTCAGGTTACTAAAGGAGGACC
ACTTCCATTCTCTTGGGATATCCTTTCTCCACAATTCATGTACGGATCTCGCGCTTTCATCAAGCACCCA
GCTGATATCCCAGATTACTACAAGCAATCTTTCCCAGAAGGATTCAAATGGGAGCGTGTTATGAACTTCG
AAGATGGAGGAGCTGTTACCGTTACCCAAGATACCTCCCTTGAGGATGGAACCCTTATCTACAAGGTATT
TTCCTGCATTTTTCAACTGGGAAAATGAAAGAAAATCGATAATTTCAGGTTAAGCTTCGTGGAACTAATT
TCCCACCAGATGGACCAGTTATGCAAAAGAAGACTATGGGATGGGAGGCTTCTACCGAGCGCCTTTACCC
AGAGGATGGAGTCCTTAAGGGAGATATCAAGATGGCTCTTCGTCTTAAGGATGGAGGACGTTACCTTGCT
GATTTCAAGGTAAGTTTTCTAGAGACCTTTACTAACTAACTAGGTCTCATAGATTTTCAGACTACTTACA
AGGCTAAGAAGCCAGTTCAAATGCCGGGAGCTTACAACGTTGATCGTAAGCTTGATATCACCTCTCACAA
CGAGGATTACACCGTTGTTGAGCAATACGAGCGTTCTGAGGGACGTCACTCTACCGGAGGAATGGATGAG
CTTTACAAGAAACGAAAGGATAAGGGAAAATGTTTAATTTCCTAAATGCAAAATCCTTTCAAGCATTCCC
TTCTTCTCTATCACTCTTCTTTCTTTTTGTCAAAAAATTCTCTCGCTAATTTATTTGCTTTTTTAATGTT
ATTATTTTATGACTTTTTATAGTCACTGAAAAGTTTGCATCTGAGTGAAGTGAATGCTATCAAAATGTGA
TTCTGTCTGATGTACTTTCACAATCTCTCTTCAATTCCATTTTGAAGTGCTTTAAACCCGAAAGGTTGAG
AAAAATGCGAGCGCTCAAATATTTGTATTGTGTTCGTTGAGTGACCCAACAAAAAGAGGAAACTTTATTG
TGCCGCCAAGAAAAAAGTCTCATACGTATGATCGGTCCACGATCAGCTAGATTATCTAGTCAGCTTGATG
TCATAGCTGTTTCCTGACATGTGAGCAAAAGGCCAGCAAAAGGCCAGGAACCGTAAAAAGGCCAGCAAAA
GGCCAGGAACCGTAAAAAGGCCGCGTTGCTGGCGTTTTTCCATAGGCTCCGCCCCCCTGACGAGCATCAC
AAAAATCGACGCTCAAGTCAGAGGTGGCGAAACCCGACAGGACTATAAAGATACCAGGCGTTTCCCCCTG
GAAGCTCCCTCGTGCGCTCTCCTGTTCCGACCCTGTCGCTTACCGGATACCTGTCCGCCTTTCTCCCTTC
GGGAAGCGTGGCGCTTTCTCATAGCTCACGCTGTAGGTATCTCAGTTCGGTGTAGGTCGTTCGCTCCAAG
CTGGGCTGTGTGCACGAACCCCCCGTTCAGCCCGACCGCTGCGCCTTATCCGGTAACTATCGTCTTGAGT
CCAACCCGGTAAGACACGACTTATCGCCACTGGCAGCAGCCACTGGTAACAGGATTAGCAGAGCGAGGTA
TGTAGGCGGTGCTACAGAGTTCTTGAAGTGGTGGCCTAACTACGGCTACACTAGAAGAACAGTATTTGGT
ATCTGCGCTCTGCTGAAGCCAGTTACCTTCGGAAAAAGAGTTGGTAGCTCTTGATCCGGCAAACAAACCA
CCGCTGGTAGCGGTGGTTTTTTTGTTTGCAAGCAGCAGATTACGCGCAGAAAAAAAGGATCTCAAGAAGA
TCCTTTGATCTTTTCTACGGGGTCTGACGCTCAGTGGAACGAAAACTCACGTTAAGGGATTTTGGTCATG
AGATTATCAAAAAGGATCTTCACCTAGATCCTTTTAAATTAAAAATGAAGTTTTAAATCAATCTAAAGTA
TATATGAGTAAACTTGGTCTGACAGTTAGAAAAACTCATCGAGCATCAAGTGAAACTGCAATTTATTCAT
ATCAGGATTATCAATACCATATTTTTGAAAAAGCCGTTTCTGTAATGAAGGAGAAAACTCACCGAGGCAG
TTCCATAGGATGGCAAGATCCTGGTATCGGTCTGCGATTCCGACTCGTCCAACATCAATACAACCTATTA
ATTTCCCCTCGTCAAAAATAAGGTTATCAAGTGAGAAATCACCATGAGTGACGACTGAATCCGGTGAGAA
TGGCAAGAGTTTATGCATTTCTTTCCAGACTTGTTCAACAGGCCAGCCATTACGCTCGTCATCAAAATCA
CTCGCACCAACCAAACCGTTATTCATTCGTGATTGCGCCTGAGCGAGACGAAATACGCGATCGCCGTTAA
AAGGACAATTACAAACAGGAATCGAATGCAACCGGCGCAGGAACACTGCCAGCGCATCAACAATATTTTC
ACCTGAATCAGGATATTCTTCTAATACCTGGAATGCTGTTTTCCCTGGGATCGCAGTGGTGAGTAACCAT
GCATCATCAGGAGTACGGATAAAATGCTTGATGGTCGGAAGAGGCATAAATTCCGTCAGCCAGTTTAGCC
TGACCATCTCATCTGTAACATCATTGGCAACGCTACCTTTGCCATGTTTCAGAAACAACTCTGGCGCATC
GGGCTTCCCATACAATCGATAGATTGTCGCACCTGATTGCCCGACATTATCGCGAGCCCATTTATACCCA
TATAAATCAGCATCCATGTTGGAATTTAATCGCGGCTTCAAGCAAGACGTTTCCCGTTGAATATGGCTCA
TTTTAGCTTCCTTAGCTCCTGAAAATCTCGATAACTCAAAAAATACGCCCGGTAGTGATCTTATTTCATT
ATGGTGAAAGTTGGAACCTCTTACGTGCCGATCACACATTTCCCCGAAAAGTGCCACCTGACGTCTAAGA
AACCATTATTATCATGACATTAACCTATAAAAATAGGCGTATCACGAGGCCCTTTCGTC
